>Addgene plasmid #74665 | PHIPA | depositor partial sequence | sequence record 140926 | insert
[447 nt withheld, positions 1-447]
TGACAGTAAAGGTGGATACGGATCCGAA
