>Addgene plasmid #74665 | PHIPA | addgene partial sequence | sequence record 142604 | T7term 5'-GCTAGTTATTGCTCAGCGG-3'
GATCTCAGTGGTGGTGGTGGTGGTGCTCGAGTGCGGCCGCAAGCTTGTCGACGGAGCTCGAATTCGGATC
CGTATCCACCTTTACTGTCA
[447 nt withheld, positions 91-537]
ATGTATATCTCCTTCTTAAAGTTAAACAAAATTATTTCTAGAGGGGAATTGTTATCCGCTCACAATTCCC
CTATAGTGAGTCGTATTAATTTCGCGGGATCGAGATCTCGATCCTCTACGCCGGACGCATCGTGGCCGGC
ATCACCGGCGCCACAGGTGCGGTTGCTGGCGCCTATATCGCCGACATCACCGATGGGGAAGATCGGGCTC
GCCACTTCGGGCTCATGAGCGCTTGTTTCGGCGTGGGTATGGTGGCAGGCCCCGTGGCCGGGGGACTGGT
TGGGCGC
