>Addgene plasmid #74665 | PHIPA | addgene partial sequence | sequence record 142605 | T7 5'-TAATACGACTCACTATAGGG-3'
T
[447 nt withheld, positions 2-448]
TGACAGTAAAGGTGGATACGGATCCGAATTCGAGCTCCGTCGACAAGCTTGCGGCCGCACTCGAGCACCA
CCACCACCACCACTGAGATCCGGCTGCTAACAAAGCCCGAAAGGAAGCTGAGTTGGCTGCTGCCACCGCT
GAGCAATAACTAGCATAACCCCTTGGGGCCTCTAAACGGGTCTTGAGGGGTTTTTTGCTGAAAGGAGGAA
CTATATCCGGATTGGCGAATGGG
[105 nt withheld, positions 682-786]
