[The description below was written by a language model from this plasmid's Addgene catalogue record.]
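Description:
PHIPA is a bacterial expression plasmid built on pNIC28-Bsa4, a pET28-derived vector designed for ligation-independent cloning. It carries a 475 bp fragment of the human PHIP gene (pleckstrin homology domain interacting protein, also known as BRWD2, DCAF14 or WDR11). At this size, and as the record itself cautions, the insert is a truncated construct (designated c036) rather than the full open reading frame. The record does not state which domain or residue range of PHIP it covers. The plasmid is selected with kanamycin and is listed as low copy. No feature table is provided, so the origin of replication and other backbone elements are not individually documented.

Expression is driven by a T7 promoter under lac operator control, so transcription requires T7 RNA polymerase from a suitable expression host and can be induced. The backbone supplies an N-terminal hexahistidine tag followed by a TEV protease recognition site. This allows the protein to be captured by immobilised metal affinity chromatography, after which the tag can be cleaved off. In the parental vector the cloning site holds a SacB stuffer fragment, which is excised with BsaI. T4 polymerase treatment then generates the single-stranded overhangs used to anneal the insert. SacB conventionally provides sucrose counter-selection against uncut parental vector, and it should be replaced by the PHIP fragment in this construct.

The stated purpose is recombinant production of the PHIP fragment in bacteria for structure determination.
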