Addgene plasmid #74665: PHIPA
Purpose: Bacterial expression for structure determination; may not be full ORF
Depositing lab: Nicola Burgess-Brown. Depositing organization: University of Oxford.
Backbone
  Vector backbone: pNIC28-Bsa4
  Vector type: Bacterial Expression
Growth in bacteria
  Bacterial resistance: Kanamycin, 50 μg/mL
  Growth temperature: 37°C
  Growth strain: DH5alpha
  Copy number: Low Copy
Gene/Insert
  Gene/Insert name: PHIPA (alt names: PHIPA-c036; PHIPpleckstrin homology domain interacting protein)
  Species: H. sapiens (human)
  Insert size (bp): 475
  Entrez Gene: PHIP (a.k.a. BRWD2, DCAF14, DIDOD, WDR11, ndrp)
  Promoter: T7
  Tag / fusion protein: His-6-TEV (N terminal on backbone)
  Cloning method: Ligation Independent Cloning
  Sequencing primers: 5′ T7; 3′ T7term
Terms and licenses: Academic/Nonprofit Terms; Industry Terms: Not Available to Industry
Depositor comments: T7/lac regulated, N-terminal His-tag, TEV, LIC cloning using BsaI cleavage/T4 polymerase, SacB stuffer fragment, pET28 backbone. gi|34996489
How to cite: PHIPA was a gift from Nicola Burgess-Brown (Addgene plasmid # 74665 ; http://n2t.net/addgene:74665 ; RRID:Addgene_74665)
